>Addgene plasmid #182121 | 1N/2CxNLS-cMyc-NLP-cMyc AspCas12a | addgene full sequence | sequence record 372766 | Addgene NGS Result
GAGCCCGAAGTGGCGAGCCCGATCTTCCCCATCGGTGATGTCGGCGATATAGGCGCCAGCAACCGCACCT
GTGGCGCCGGTGATGCCGGCCACGATGCGTCCGGCGTAGAGGATCGAGATCTCGATCCCGCGAAATTAAT
ACGACTCACTATAGGGGAATTGTGAGCGGATAACAATTCCCCTCTAGAAATAATTTTGTTTAACTTTAAG
AAGGAGATATACATATGCCCGCCGCCAAGCGCGTGAAGCTGGACGGCGGTAGCGGCGGAGGCACACAGTT
CGAGGGCTTTACCAACCTGTATCAGGTGAGCAAGACACTGCGGTTTGAGCTGATCCCACAGGGCAAGACC
CTGAAGCACATCCAGGAGCAGGGCTTCATCGAGGAGGACAAGGCCCGCAATGATCACTACAAGGAGCTGA
AGCCCATCATCGATCGGATCTACAAGACCTATGCCGACCAGTGCCTGCAGCTGGTGCAGCTGGATTGGGA
GAACCTGAGCGCCGCCATCGACTCCTATAGAAAGGAGAAAACCGAGGAGACAAGGAACGCCCTGATCGAG
GAGCAGGCCACATATCGCAATGCCATCCACGACTACTTCATCGGCCGGACAGACAACCTGACCGATGCCA
TCAATAAGAGACACGCCGAGATCTACAAGGGCCTGTTCAAGGCCGAGCTGTTTAATGGCAAGGTGCTGAA
GCAGCTGGGCACCGTGACCACAACCGAGCACGAGAACGCCCTGCTGCGGAGCTTCGACAAGTTTACAACC
TACTTCTCCGGCTTTTATGAGAACAGGAAGAACGTGTTCAGCGCCGAGGATATCAGCACAGCCATCCCAC
ACCGCATCGTGCAGGACAACTTCCCCAAGTTTAAGGAGAATTGTCACATCTTCACACGCCTGATCACCGC
CGTGCCCAGCCTGCGGGAGCACTTTGAGAACGTGAAGAAGGCCATCGGCATCTTCGTGAGCACCTCCATC
GAGGAGGTGTTTTCCTTCCCTTTTTATAACCAGCTGCTGACACAGACCCAGATCGACCTGTATAACCAGC
TGCTGGGAGGAATCTCTCGGGAGGCAGGCACCGAGAAGATCAAGGGCCTGAACGAGGTGCTGAATCTGGC
CATCCAGAAGAATGATGAGACAGCCCACATCATCGCCTCCCTGCCACACAGATTCATCCCCCTGTTTAAG
CAGATCCTGTCCGATAGGAACACCCTGTCTTTCATCCTGGAGGAGTTTAAGAGCGACGAGGAAGTGATCC
AGTCCTTCTGCAAGTACAAGACACTGCTGAGAAACGAGAACGTGCTGGAGACAGCCGAGGCCCTGTTTAA
CGAGCTGAACAGCATCGACCTGACACACATCTTCATCAGCCACAAGAAGCTGGAGACAATCAGCAGCGCC
CTGTGCGACCACTGGGATACACTGAGGAATGCCCTGTATGAGCGGAGAATCTCCGAGCTGACAGGCAAGA
TCACCAAGTCTGCCAAGGAGAAGGTGCAGCGCAGCCTGAAGCACGAGGATATCAACCTGCAGGAGATCAT
CTCTGCCGCAGGCAAGGAGCTGAGCGAGGCCTTCAAGCAGAAAACCAGCGAGATCCTGTCCCACGCACAC
GCCGCCCTGGATCAGCCACTGCCTACAACCCTGAAGAAGCAGGAGGAGAAGGAGATCCTGAAGTCTCAGC
TGGACAGCCTGCTGGGCCTGTACCACCTGCTGGACTGGTTTGCCGTGGATGAGTCCAACGAGGTGGACCC
CGAGTTCTCTGCCCGGCTGACCGGCATCAAGCTGGAGATGGAGCCTTCTCTGAGCTTCTACAACAAGGCC
AGAAATTATGCCACCAAGAAGCCCTACTCCGTGGAGAAGTTCAAGCTGAACTTTCAGATGCCTACACTGG
CCTCTGGCTGGGACGTGAATAAGGAGAAGAACAATGGCGCCATCCTGTTTGTGAAGAACGGCCTGTACTA
TCTGGGCATCATGCCAAAGCAGAAGGGCAGGTATAAGGCCCTGAGCTTCGAGCCCACAGAGAAAACCAGC
GAGGGCTTTGATAAGATGTACTATGACTACTTCCCTGATGCCGCCAAGATGATCCCAAAGTGCAGCACCC
AGCTGAAGGCCGTGACAGCCCACTTTCAGACCCACACAACCCCCATCCTGCTGTCCAACAATTTCATCGA
GCCTCTGGAGATCACAAAGGAGATCTACGACCTGAACAATCCTGAGAAGGAGCCAAAGAAGTTTCAGACA
GCCTACGCCAAGAAAACCGGCGACCAGAAGGGCTACAGAGAGGCCCTGTGCAAGTGGATCGACTTCACAA
GGGATTTTCTGTCCAAGTATACCAAGACAACCTCTATCGATCTGTCTAGCCTGCGGCCATCCTCTCAGTA
TAAGGACCTGGGCGAGTACTATGCCGAGCTGAATCCCCTGCTGTACCACATCAGCTTCCAGAGAATCGCC
GAGAAGGAGATCATGGATGCCGTGGAGACAGGCAAGCTGTACCTGTTCCAGATCTATAACAAGGACTTTG
CCAAGGGCCACCACGGCAAGCCTAATCTGCACACACTGTATTGGACCGGCCTGTTTTCTCCAGAGAACCT
GGCCAAGACAAGCATCAAGCTGAATGGCCAGGCCGAGCTGTTCTACCGCCCTAAGTCCAGGATGAAGAGG
ATGGCACACCGGCTGGGAGAGAAGATGCTGAACAAGAAGCTGAAGGATCAGAAAACCCCAATCCCCGACA
CCCTGTACCAGGAGCTGTACGACTATGTGAATCACAGACTGTCCCACGACCTGTCTGATGAGGCCAGGGC
CCTGCTGCCCAACGTGATCACCAAGGAGGTGTCTCACGAGATCATCAAGGATAGGCGCTTTACCAGCGAC
AAGTTCTTTTTCCACGTGCCTATCACACTGAACTATCAGGCCGCCAATTCCCCATCTAAGTTCAACCAGA
GGGTGAATGCCTACCTGAAGGAGCACCCCGAGACACCTATCATCGGCATCGATCGGGGCGAGAGAAACCT
GATCTATATCACAGTGATCGACTCCACCGGCAAGATCCTGGAGCAGCGGAGCCTGAACACCATCCAGCAG
TTTGATTACCAGAAGAAGCTGGACAACAGGGAGAAGGAGAGGGTGGCAGCAAGGCAGGCCTGGTCTGTGG
TGGGCACAATCAAGGATCTGAAGCAGGGCTATCTGAGCCAGGTCATCCACGAGATCGTGGACCTGATGAT
CCACTACCAGGCCGTGGTGGTGCTGGAGAACCTGAATTTCGGCTTTAAGAGCAAGAGGACCGGCATCGCC
GAGAAGGCCGTGTACCAGCAGTTCGAGAAGATGCTGATCGATAAGCTGAATTGCCTGGTGCTGAAGGACT
ATCCAGCAGAGAAAGTGGGAGGCGTGCTGAACCCATACCAGCTGACAGACCAGTTCACCTCCTTTGCCAA
GATGGGCACCCAGTCTGGCTTCCTGTTTTACGTGCCTGCCCCATATACATCTAAGATCGATCCCCTGACC
GGCTTCGTGGACCCCTTCGTGTGGAAAACCATCAAGAATCACGAGAGCCGCAAGCACTTCCTGGAGGGCT
TCGACTTTCTGCACTACGACGTGAAAACCGGCGACTTCATCCTGCACTTTAAGATGAACAGAAATCTGTC
CTTCCAGAGGGGCCTGCCCGGCTTTATGCCTGCATGGGATATCGTGTTCGAGAAGAACGAGACACAGTTT
GACGCCAAGGGCACCCCTTTCATCGCCGGCAAGAGAATCGTGCCAGTGATCGAGAATCACAGATTCACCG
GCAGATACCGGGACCTGTATCCTGCCAACGAGCTGATCGCCCTGCTGGAGGAGAAGGGCATCGTGTTCAG
GGATGGCTCCAACATCCTGCCAAAGCTGCTGGAGAATGACGATTCTCACGCCATCGACACCATGGTGGCC
CTGATCCGCAGCGTGCTGCAGATGCGGAACTCCAATGCCGCCACAGGCGAGGACTATATCAACAGCCCCG
TGCGCGATCTGAATGGCGTGTGCTTCGACTCCCGGTTTCAGAACCCAGAGTGGCCCATGGACGCCGATGC
CAATGGCGCCTACCACATCGCCCTGAAGGGCCAGCTGCTGCTGAATCACCTGAAGGAGAGCAAGGATCTG
AAGCTGCAGAACGGCATCTCCAATCAGGACTGGCTGGCCTACATCCAGGAGCTGCGCAACAAAAGGCCGG
CGGCCACGAAAAAGGCCGGCCAGGCAAAAAAGAAAAAGGGATCCTACCCATACGATGTTCCAGATTACGC
TTATCCCTACGACGTGCCTGATTATGCATACCCATATGATGTCCCCGACTATGCCCCGGCAGCTAAGAGG
GTGAAACTGGATCTCGAGCACCACCACCACCACCACTGAGATCCGGCTGCTAACAAAGCCCGAAAGGAAG
CTGAGTTGGCTGCTGCCACCGCTGAGCAATAACTAGCATAACCCCTTGGGGCCTCTAAACGGGTCTTGAG
GGGTTTTTTGCTGAAAGGAGGAACTATATCCGGATTGGCGAATGGG
[124 nt withheld, positions 4527-4650]
C
[91 nt withheld, positions 4652-4742]
A
[49 nt withheld, positions 4744-4792]
CCTTTGACGTTGGAGTCCACGTTCTTT
[37 nt withheld, positions 4820-4856]
ACCCTATCTCGGTCTATTCTTTTGATTTATAAGGGATTTTGCCGATTTCGGCCTATTGGTTAAAAAATGA
GCTGATTTAACAAAAATTTAACGCGAATTTTAACAAAATATTAACGCTTACAATTTAGGTGGCACTTTTC
GGGGAAATGTGCGCGGAACCCCTATTTGTTTATTTTTCTAAATACATTCAAATATGTATCCGCTCATGAG
ACAATAACCCTGATAAATGCTTCAATAATATTGAAAAAGGAAGAGTATGAGTATTCAACATTTCCGTGTC
GCCCTTATTCCCTTTTTTGCGGCATTTTGCCTTCCTGTTTTTGCTCACCCAGAAACGCTGGTGAAAGTAA
AAGATGCTGAAGATCAGTTGGGTGCACGAGTGGGTTACATCGAACTGGATCTCAACAGCGGTAAGATCCT
TGAGAGTTTTCGCCCCGAAGAACGTTTTCCAATGATGAGCACTTTTAAAGTTCTGCTATGTGGCGCGGTA
TTATCCCGTATTGACGCCGGGCAAGAGCAACTCGGTCGCCGCATACACTATTCTCAGAATGACTTGGTTG
AGTACTCACCAGTCACAGAAAAGCATCTTACGGATGGCATGACAGTAAGAGAATTATGCAGTGCTGCCAT
AACCATGAGTGATAACACTGCGGCCAACTTACTTCTGACAACGATCGGAGGACCGAAGGAGCTAACCGCT
TTTTTGCACAACATGGGGGATCATGTAACTCGCCTTGATCGTTGGGAACCGGAGCTGAATGAAGCCATAC
CAAACGACGAGCGTGACACCACGATGCCTGCAGCAATGGCAACAACGTTGCGCAAACTATTAACTGGCGA
ACTACTTACTCTAGCTTCCCGGCAACAATTAATAGACTGGATGGAGGCGGATAAAGTTGCAGGACCACTT
CTGCGCTCGGCCCTTCCGGCTGGCTGGTTTATTGCTGATAAATCTGGAGCCGGTGAGCGTGGGTCTCGCG
GTATCATTGCAGCACTGGGGCCAGATGGTAAGCCCTCCCGTATCGTAGTTATCTACACGACGGGGAGTCA
GGCAACTATGGATGAACGAAATAGACAGATCGCTGAGATAGGTGCCTCACTGATTAAGCATTGGTAACTG
TCAGACCAAGTTTACTCATATATACTTTAGATTGATTTAAAACTTCATTTTTAATTTAAAAGGATCTAGG
TGAAGATCCTTTTTGATAATCTCATGACCAAAATCCCTTAACGTGAGTTTTCGTTCCACTGAGCGTCAGA
CCCCGTAGAAAAGATCAAAGGATCTTCTTGAGATCCTTTTTTTCTGCGCGTAATCTGCTGCTTGCAAACA
AAAAAACCACCGCTACCAGCGGTGGTTTGTTTGCCGGATCAAGAGCTACCAACTCTTTTTCCGAAGGTAA
CTGGCTTCAGCAGAGCGCAGATACCAAATACTGTCCTTCTAGTGTAGCCGTAGTTAGGCCACCACTTCAA
GAACTCTGTAGCACCGCCTACATACCTCGCTCTGCTAATCCTGTTACCAGTGGCTGCTGCCAGTGGCGAT
AAGTCGTGTCTTACCGGGTTGGACTCAAGACGATAGTTACCGGATAAGGCGCAGCGGTCGGGCTGAACGG
GGGGTTCGTGCACACAGCCCAGCTTGGAGCGAACGACCTACACCGAACTGAGATACCTACAGCGTGAGCT
ATGAGAAAGCGCCACGCTTCCCGAAGGGAGAAAGGCGGACAGGTATCCGGTAAGCGGCAGGGTCGGAACA
GGAGAGCGCACGAGGGAGCTTCCAGGGGGAAACGCCTGGTATCTTTATAGTCCTGTCGGGTTTCGCCACC
TCTGACTTGAGCGTCGATTTTTGTGATGCTCGTCAGGGGGGCGGAGCCTATGGAAAAACGCCAGCAACGC
GGCCTTTTTACGGTTCCTGGCCTTTTGCTGGCCTTTTGCTCACATGTTCTTTCCTGCGTTATCCCCTGAT
TCTGTGGATAACCGTATTACCGCCTTTGAGTGAGCTGATACCGCTCGCCGCAGCCGAACGACCGAGCGCA
GCGAGTCAGTGAGCGAGGAAGCGGAAGAGCGCCTGATGCGGTATTTTCTCCTTACGCATCTGTGCGGTAT
TTCACACCGCAATGGTGCACTCTCAGTACAATCTGCTCTGATGCCGCATAGTTAAGCCAGTATACACTCC
GCTATCGCTACGTGACTGGGTCATGGCTGCGCCCCGACACCCGCCAACACCCGCTGACGCGCCCTGACGG
GCTTGTCTGCTCCCGGCATCCGCTTACAGACAAGCTGTGACCGTCTCCGGGAGCTGCATGTGTCAGAGGT
TTTCACCGTCATCACCGAAACGCGCGAGGCAGCTGCGGTAAAGCTCATCAGCGTGGTCGTGAAGCGATTC
ACAGATGTCTGCCTGTTCATCCGCGTCCAGCTCGTTGAGTTTCTCCAGAAGCGTTAATGTCTGGCTTCTG
ATAAAGCGGGCCATGTTAAGGGCGGTTTTTTCCTGTTTGGTCACTGATGCCTCCGTGTAAGGGGGATTTC
TGTTCATGGGGGTAATGATACCGATGAAACGAGAGAGGATGCTCACGATACGGGTTACTGATGATGAACA
TGCCCGGTTACTGGAACGTTGTGAGGGTAAACAACTGGCGGTATGGATGCGGCGGGACCAGAGAAAAATC
ACTCAGGGTCAATGCCAGCGCTTCGTTAATACAGATGTAGGTGTTCCACAGGGTAGCCAGCAGCATCCTG
CGATGCAGATCCGGAACATAATGGTGCAGGGCGCTGACTTCCGCGTTTCCAGACTTTACGAAACACGGAA
ACCGAAGACCATTCATGTTGTTGCTCAGGTCGCAGACGTTTTGCAGCAGCAGTCGCTTCACGTTCGCTCG
CGTATCGGTGATTCATTCTGCTAACCAGTAAGGCAACCCCGCCAGCCTAGCCGGGTCCTCAACGACAGGA
GCACGATCATGCGCACCCGTGGGGCCGCCATGCCGGCGATAATGGCCTGCTTCTCGCCGAAACGTTTGGT
GGCGGGACCAGTGACGAAGGCTTGAGCGAGGGCGTGCAAGATTCCGAATACCGCAAGCGACAGGCCGATC
ATCGTCGCGCTCCAGCGAAAGCGGTCCTCGCCGAAAATGACCCAGAGCGCTGCCGGCACCTGTCCTACGA
GTTGCATGATAAAGAAGACAGTCATAAGTGCGGCGACGATAGTCATGCCCCGCGCCCACCGGAAGGAGCT
GACTGGGTTGAAGGCTCTCAAGGGCATCGGTCGAGATCCCGGTGCCTAATGAGTGAGCTAACTTACATTA
ATTGCGTTGCGCTCACTGCCCGCTTTCCAGTCGGGAAACCTGTCGTGCCAGCTGCATTAATGAATCGGCC
AACGCGCGGGGAGAGGCGGTTTGCGTATTGGGCGCCAGGGTGGTTTTTCTTTTCACCAGTGAGACGGGCA
ACAGCTGATTGCCCTTCACCGCCTGGCCCTGAGAGAGTTGCAGCAAGCGGTCCACGCTGGTTTGCCCCAG
CAGGCGAAAATCCTGTTTGATGGTGGTTAACGGCGGGATATAACATGAGCTGTCTTCGGTATCGTCGTAT
CCCACTACCGAGATATCCGCACCAACGCGCAGCCCGGACTCGGTAATGGCGCGCATTGCGCCCAGCGCCA
TCTGATCGTTGGCAACCAGCATCGCAGTGGGAACGATGCCCTCATTCAGCATTTGCATGGTTTGTTGAAA
ACCGGACATGGCACTCCAGTCGCCTTCCCGTTCCGCTATCGGCTGAATTTGATTGCGAGTGAGATATTTA
TGCCAGCCAGCCAGACGCAGACGCGCCGAGACAGAACTTAATGGGCCCGCTAACAGCGCGATTTGCTGGT
GACCCAATGCGACCAGATGCTCCACGCCCAGTCGCGTACCGTCTTCATGGGAGAAAATAATACTGTTGAT
GGGTGTCTGGTCAGAGACATCAAGAAATAACGCCGGAACATTAGTGCAGGCAGCTTCCACAGCAATGGCA
TCCTGGTCATCCAGCGGATAGTTAATGATCAGCCCACTGACGCGTTGCGCGAGAAGATTGTGCACCGCCG
CTTTACAGGCTTCGACGCCGCTTCGTTCTACCATCGACACCACCACGCTGGCACCCAGTTGATCGGCGCG
AGATTTAATCGCCGCGACAATTTGCGACGGCGCGTGCAGGGCCAGACTGGAGGTGGCAACGCCAATCAGC
AACGACTGTTTGCCCGCCAGTTGTTGTGCCACGCGGTTGGGAATGTAATTCAGCTCCGCCATCGCCGCTT
CCACTTTTTCCCGCGTTTTCGCAGAAACGTGGCTGGCCTGGTTCACCACGCGGGAAACGGTCTGATAAGA
GACACCGGCATACTCTGCGACATCGTATAACGTTACTGGTTTCACATTCACCACCCTGAATTGACTCTCT
TCCGGGCGCTATCATGCCATACCGCGAAAGGTTTTGCGCCATTCGATGGTGTCCGGGATCTCGACGCTCT
CCCTTATGCGACTCCTGCATTAGGAAGCAGCCCAGTAGTAGGTTGAGGCCGTTGAGCACCGCCGCCGCAA
GGAATGGTGCATGCAAGGAGATGGCGCCCAACAGTCCCCCGGCCACGGGGCCTGCCACCATACCCACGCC
GAAACAAGCGCTCAT
Features (pLannotate 1.2.2; 21 found; start..end, strand, type, name):
    137..155     +  promoter       T7 promoter: promoter for bacteriophage T7 RNA polymerase
    156..180     +  protein_bind   lac operator: The lac repressor binds to the lac operator to inhibit transcription in E. coli. This inhibition can be relieved by adding lactose or isopropyl-β-D-thiogalactopyranoside (IPTG). lac repressor encoded by lacI
    195..217     +  RBS            RBS: efficient ribosome binding site from bacteriophage T7 gene 10 (Olins and Rangwala, 1989)
    273..4190    +  CDS            AsCpf1: CRISPR-associated protein from Acidaminococcus sp. BV3L6 (Zetsche et al., 2015)
   4191..4238    +  CDS            nucleoplasmin NLS: bipartite nuclear localization signal from nucleoplasmin
   4245..4325    +  CDS            3xHA: three tandem HA epitope tags
   4359..4376    +  CDS            9xHis (fragment): 9xHis affinity tag
   4386..4435    +  CDS            SET1 (fragment): solubility-enhancement tag derived from T7 phage gene 10B
   4443..4490    +  terminator     T7 terminator: transcription terminator for bacteriophage T7 RNA polymerase
   4527..4955    +  rep_origin     f1 ori (sequence partly withheld): f1 bacteriophage origin of replication; arrow indicates direction of (+) strand synthesis
   5008..5112    +  promoter       AmpR promoter: bla
   5113..5973    +  CDS            AmpR: β-lactamase; bla; confers resistance to ampicillin, carbenicillin, and related antibiotics
   6144..6732    +  rep_origin     ori: high-copy-number ColE1/pMB1/pBR322/pUC origin of replication
   6918..7057    -  misc_feature   bom: basis of mobility region from pBR322
   7159..7350    -  CDS            rop: Rop protein, which maintains plasmids at low copy number; rop
   7367..7747    +  CDS            YPB1_ECOLX: Protein predicted: Swiss-Prot protein existence level 4. From Escherichia coli.
   7819..8110    -  CDS            TcR (fragment): tetracycline efflux protein; tet; confers resistance to tetracycline
   8125..8146    -  protein_bind   CAP binding site: CAP binding activates transcription in the presence of cAMP. E. coli catabolite activator protein
   8159..9241    -  CDS            lacI: lac repressor; lacI; The lac repressor binds to the lac operator to inhibit transcription in E. coli. This inhibition can be relieved by adding lactose or isopropyl-β-D-thiogalactopyranoside (IPTG).
   9242..9319    -  promoter       lacI promoter: lacI
   9327..115     -  CDS            TcR (fragment) (across the origin): tetracycline efflux protein; tet; confers resistance to tetracycline
