[The description below was written by a language model from this plasmid's Addgene catalogue record and pLannotate feature annotations shown in this document.]
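Description:
1N/2CxNLS-cMyc-NLP-cMyc AspCas12a is a bacterial protein expression plasmid of about 9.5 kb, built on the pET21a backbone. It is used to produce a nuclear-localization-optimized Acidaminococcus Cas12a (AsCpf1) nuclease in E. coli. The plasmid replicates from a ColE1/pBR322-type origin and is selected with ampicillin through the bla gene. The backbone also carries bom and rop, an f1 phage origin, and tetracycline-resistance remnants left over from its pBR322 ancestry. The catalogue lists the plasmid as high copy, although rop normally moderates copy number.

Expression runs from a T7 promoter followed directly by a lac operator and the T7 gene 10 ribosome binding site. A lacI gene on the plasmid supplies repressor, so transcription stays off until IPTG is added in a host that provides T7 RNA polymerase. A T7 terminator closes the unit. As the name indicates, the open reading frame carries one NLS at the N terminus of Cas12a and two at the C terminus, in the order cMyc NLS, nucleoplasmin NLS, cMyc NLS. The automated annotation identifies only the Cas12a coding region and the bipartite nucleoplasmin NLS immediately downstream of it. The short cMyc NLS elements are not called, though unannotated coding sequence lies upstream of Cas12a. The annotation also detects a 3xHA epitope block that the catalogue entry does not mention, followed by a histidine tag that corresponds to the recorded C-terminal 6xHis used for affinity purification.

The associated publication title concerns optimizing NLS composition to improve Cas12a editing rates in human primary cells. This suggests that the purified protein is intended for genome editing in such cells, but the record does not state how it is delivered.
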