Addgene plasmid #182121: 1N/2CxNLS-cMyc-NLP-cMyc AspCas12a
Purpose: pET21a protein expression vector for 1N/2CxNLS-cMyc-NLP-cMyc AspCas12a in bacteria
Depositing lab: Scot Wolfe. Depositing organization: University of Massachusetts, Worcester. Publication: Optimization of Nuclear Localization Signal Composition Improves CRISPR-Cas12a Editing Rates in Human Primary Cells. Luk K, Liu P, Zeng J, Wang Y, Maitland SA, Idrizi F, Ponnienselvan K, Iyer S, Zhu LJ, Luban J, Bauer DE, Wolfe SA. GEN Biotechnol. 2022 Jun;1(3):271-284. doi: 10.1089/genbio.2022.0003. Epub 2022 Jun 14. PubMed 38405215.
Backbone
  Vector backbone: pET21a
  Backbone manufacturer: EMD Biosciences
  Backbone size w/o insert (bp): 5343
  Total vector size (bp): 9495
  Vector type: Bacterial Expression
Growth in bacteria
  Bacterial resistance: Ampicillin, 100 μg/mL
  Growth temperature: 37°C
  Growth strain: DH5alpha
  Copy number: High Copy
Gene/Insert
  Gene/Insert name: 1N/2CxNLS-cMyc-NLP-cMyc AspCas12a (alt name: 1N/2CxNLS AspCas12a)
  Species: Acidaminococcus
  Insert size (bp): 4149
  Promoter: T7
  Tag / fusion protein: 6xHis (C terminal on insert)
  Cloning method: Gibson Cloning
  Sequencing primers: 5′ T7; 3′ T7 Terminator
Terms and licenses: Academic/Nonprofit Terms; Industry Terms: Not Available to Industry
How to cite: 1N/2CxNLS-cMyc-NLP-cMyc AspCas12a was a gift from Scot Wolfe (Addgene plasmid # 182121 ; http://n2t.net/addgene:182121 ; RRID:Addgene_182121)
